>Addgene plasmid #171047 | pRF TpC RE8 | addgene full sequence | sequence record 337243 | Addgene NGS Result
CGCAGCCACTACCGCGAGGTGCTGCCGCTGTCCCCCATGGAAGACGCCAAAAACATAAAGAAAGGCCCGG
CGCCATTCTATCCGCTGGAAGATGGAACCGCTGGAGAGCAACTGCATAAGGCTATGAAGAGATACGCCCT
GGTTCCTGGAACAATTGCTTTTACAGATGCACATATCGAGGTGGACATCACTTACGCTGAGTACTTCGAA
ATGTCCGTTCGGTTGGCAGAAGCTATGAAACGATATGGGCTGAATACAAATCACAGAATCGTCGTATGCA
GTGAAAACTCTCTTCAATTCTTTATGCCGGTGTTGGGCGCGTTATTTATCGGAGTTGCAGTTGCGCCCGC
GAACGACATTTATAATGAACGTGAATTGCTCAACAGTATGGGCATTTCGCAGCCTACCGTGGTGTTCGTT
TCCAAAAAGGGGTTGCAAAAAATTTTGAACGTGCAAAAAAAGCTCCCAATCATCCAAAAAATTATTATCA
TGGATTCTAAAACGGATTACCAGGGATTTCAGTCGATGTACACGTTCGTCACATCTCATCTACCTCCCGG
TTTTAATGAATACGATTTTGTGCCAGAGTCCTTCGATAGGGACAAGACAATTGCACTGATCATGAACTCC
TCTGGATCTACTGGTCTGCCTAAAGGTGTCGCTCTGCCTCATAGAACTGCCTGCGTGAGATTCTCGCATG
CCAGAGATCCTATTTTTGGCAATCAAATCATTCCGGATACTGCGATTTTAAGTGTTGTTCCATTCCATCA
CGGTTTTGGAATGTTTACTACACTCGGATATTTGATATGTGGATTTCGAGTCGTCTTAATGTATAGATTT
GAAGAAGAGCTGTTTCTGAGGAGCCTTCAGGATTACAAGATTCAAAGTGCGCTGCTGGTGCCAACCCTAT
TCTCCTTCTTCGCCAAAAGCACTCTGATTGACAAATACGATTTATCTAATTTACACGAAATTGCTTCTGG
TGGCGCTCCCCTCTCTAAGGAAGTCGGGGAAGCGGTTGCCAAGAGGTTCCATCTGCCAGGTATCAGGCAA
GGATATGGGCTCACTGAGACTACATCAGCTATTCTGATTACACCCGAGGGGGATGATAAACCGGGCGCGG
TCGGTAAAGTTGTTCCATTTTTTGAAGCGAAGGTTGTGGATCTGGATACCGGGAAAACGCTGGGCGTTAA
TCAAAGAGGCGAACTGTGTGTGAGAGGTCCTATGATTATGTCCGGTTATGTAAACAATCCGGAAGCGACC
AACGCCTTGATTGACAAGGATGGATGGCTACATTCTGGAGACATAGCTTACTGGGACGAAGACGAACACT
TCTTCATCGTTGACCGCCTGAAGTCTCTGATTAAGTACAAAGGCTATCAGGTGGCTCCCGCTGAATTGGA
ATCCATCTTGCTCCAACACCCCAACATCTTCGACGCAGGTGTCGCAGGTCTTCCCGACGATGACGCCGGT
GAACTTCCCGCCGCCGTTGTTGTTTTGGAGCACGGAAAGACGATGACGGAAAAAGAGATCGTGGATTACG
TCGCCAGTCAAGTAACAACCGCGAAAAAGTTGCGCGGAGGAGTTGTGTTTGTGGACGAAGTACCGAAAGG
TCTTACCGGAAAACTCGACGCAAGAAAAATCAGAGAGATCCTCATAAAGGCCAAGAAGGGCGGAAAGATC
GCCGTGTAATTCTAGAGTCGGGGCGGCCGGCCGCTTCGAGCAGACATGATAAGATACATTGATGAGTTTG
GACAAACCACAACTAGAATGCAGTGAAAAAAATGCTTTATTTGTGAAATTTGTGATGCTATTGCTTTATT
TGTAACCATTATAAGCTGCAATAAACAAGTTAACAACAACAATTGCATTCATTTTATGTTTCAGGTTCAG
GGGGAGGTGTGGGAGGTTTTTTAAAGCAAGTAAAACCTCTACAAATGTGGTAAAATCGATAAGGATCTGA
ACGATGGAGCGGAGAATGGGCGGAACTGGGCGGAGTTAGGGGCGGGACTATGGTTGCTGACTAATTGAGA
TGCATGCTTTGCATACTTCTGCCTGCTGGGGAGCCTGGGGACTTTCCACACCTGGTTGCTGACTAATTGA
GATGCATGCTTTGCATACTTCTGCCTGCTGGGGAGCCTGGGGACTTTCCACACCCTAACTGACACACATT
CCACAGCGGATCCGTCGACCGATGCCCTTGAGAGCCTTCAACCCAGTCAGCTCCTTCCGGTGGGCGCGGG
GCATGACTATCGTCGCCGCACTTATGACTGTCTTCTTTATCATGCAACTCGTAGGACAGGTGCCGGCAGC
GCTCTTCCGCTTCCTCGCTCACTGACTCGCTGCGCTCGGTCGTTCGGCTGCGGCGAGCGGTATCAGCTCA
CTCAAAGGCGGTAATACGGTTATCCACAGAATCAGGGGATAACGCAGGAAAGAACATGTGAGCAAAAGGC
CAGCAAAAGGCCAGGAACCGTAAAAAGGCCGCGTTGCTGGCGTTTTTCCATAGGCTCCGCCCCCCTGACG
AGCATCACAAAAATCGACGCTCAAGTCAGAGGTGGCGAAACCCGACAGGACTATAAAGATACCAGGCGTT
TCCCCCTGGAAGCTCCCTCGTGCGCTCTCCTGTTCCGACCCTGCCGCTTACCGGATACCTGTCCGCCTTT
CTCCCTTCGGGAAGCGTGGCGCTTTCTCATAGCTCACGCTGTAGGTATCTCAGTTCGGTGTAGGTCGTTC
GCTCCAAGCTGGGCTGTGTGCACGAACCCCCCGTTCAGCCCGACCGCTGCGCCTTATCCGGTAACTATCG
TCTTGAGTCCAACCCGGTAAGACACGACTTATCGCCACTGGCAGCAGCCACTGGTAACAGGATTAGCAGA
GCGAGGTATGTAGGCGGTGCTACAGAGTTCTTGAAGTGGTGGCCTAACTACGGCTACACTAGAAGAACAG
TATTTGGTATCTGCGCTCTGCTGAAGCCAGTTACCTTCGGAAAAAGAGTTGGTAGCTCTTGATCCGGCAA
ACAAACCACCGCTGGTAGCGGTGGTTTTTTTGTTTGCAAGCAGCAGATTACGCGCAGAAAAAAAGGATCT
CAAGAAGATCCTTTGATCTTTTCTACGGGGTCTGACGCTCAGTGGAACGAAAACTCACGTTAAGGGATTT
TGGTCATGAGATTATCAAAAAGGATCTTCACCTAGATCCTTTTAAATTAAAAATGAAGTTTTAAATCAAT
CTAAAGTATATATGAGTAAACTTGGTCTGACAGTTACCAATGCTTAATCAGTGAGGCACCTATCTCAGCG
ATCTGTCTATTTCGTTCATCCATAGTTGCCTGACTCCCCGTCGTGTAGATAACTACGATACGGGAGGGCT
TACCATCTGGCCCCAGTGCTGCAATGATACCGCGAGACCCACGCTCACCGGCTCCAGATTTATCAGCAAT
AAACCAGCCAGCCGGAAGGGCCGAGCGCAGAAGTGGTCCTGCAACTTTATCCGCCTCCATCCAGTCTATT
AATTGTTGCCGGGAAGCTAGAGTAAGTAGTTCGCCAGTTAATAGTTTGCGCAACGTTGTTGCCATTGCTA
CAGGCATCGTGGTGTCACGCTCGTCGTTTGGTATGGCTTCATTCAGCTCCGGTTCCCAACGATCAAGGCG
AGTTACATGATCCCCCATGTTGTGCAAAAAAGCGGTTAGCTCCTTCGGTCCTCCGATCGTTGTCAGAAGT
AAGTTGGCCGCAGTGTTATCACTCATGGTTATGGCAGCACTGCATAATTCTCTTACTGTCATGCCATCCG
TAAGATGCTTTTCTGTGACTGGTGAGTACTCAACCAAGTCATTCTGAGAATAGTGTATGCGGCGACCGAG
TTGCTCTTGCCCGGCGTCAATACGGGATAATACCGCGCCACATAGCAGAACTTTAAAAGTGCTCATCATT
GGAAAACGTTCTTCGGGGCGAAAACTCTCAAGGATCTTACCGCTGTTGAGATCCAGTTCGATGTAACCCA
CTCGTGCACCCAACTGATCTTCAGCATCTTTTACTTTCACCAGCGTTTCTGGGTGAGCAAAAACAGGAAG
GCAAAATGCCGCAAAAAAGGGAATAAGGGCGACACGGAAATGTTGAATACTCATACTCTTCCTTTTTCAA
TATTATTGAAGCATTTATCAGGGTTATTGTCTCATGAGCGGATACATATTTGAATGTATTTAGAAAAATA
AACAAATAGGGGTTCCGCGCACATTTCCCCGAAAAGTGCCACCTG
[124 nt withheld, positions 4246-4369]
C
[91 nt withheld, positions 4371-4461]
A
[49 nt withheld, positions 4463-4511]
CCTTTGACGTTGGAGTCCACGTTCTTT
[37 nt withheld, positions 4539-4575]
ACCCTATCTCGGTCTATTCTTTTGATTTATAAGGGATTTTGCCGATTTCGGCCTATTGGTTAAAAAATGA
GCTGATTTAACAAAAATTTAACGCGAATTTTAACAAAATATTAACGCTTACAATTTGCCATTCGCCATTC
AGGCTGCGCAACTGTTGGGAAGGGCGATCGGTGCGGGCCTCTTCGCTATTACGCCAGCCCAAGCTACCAT
GATAAGTAAGTAATATTAAGGTACGGGAGGTACTTGGAGCGGCCGCAATAAAATATCTTTATTTTCATTA
CATCTGTGTGTTGGTTTTTTGTGTGAATCGATAGTACTAACATACGCTCTCCATCAAAACAAAACGAAAC
AAAACAAACTAGCAAAATAGGCTGTCCCCAGTGCAAGTGCAGGTGCCAGAACATTTCTCTATCGATAGGT
ACCGAGCTCTTACGCGTGCTAGCCCGGGCTCGAGATCTGCGATCTGCATCTCAATTAGTCAGCAACCATA
GTCCCGCCCCTAACTCCGCCCATCCCGCCCCTAACTCCGCCCAGTTCCGCCCATTCTCCGCCCCATCGCT
GACTAATTTTTTTTATTTATGCAGAGGCCGAGGCCGCCTCGGCCTCTGAGCTATTCCAGAAGTAGTGAGG
AGGCTTTTTTGGAGGCCTAGGCTTTTGCAAAAAGCTGAAGTTGGTCGTGAGGCACTGGGCAGGTAAGTAT
CAAGGTTACAAGACAGGTTTAAGGAGACCAATAGAAACTGGGCTTGTCGAGACAGAGAAGACTCTTGCGT
TTCTGATAGGCACCTATTGGTCTTACTGACATCCACTTTGCCTTTCTCTCCACAGGTGTCCACTCCCAGT
TCAATTACAGCTCTTAAGGCTAGAGTACTTAATACGACTCACTATAGGCTAGGCTTGGCATTCCGGTACT
GAATTGATATCAAGCTCTAGCCACCATGACTTCGAAAGTTTATGATCCAGAACAAAGGAAACGGATGATA
ACTGGTCCGCAGTGGTGGGCCAGATGTAAACAAATGAATGTTCTTGATTCATTTATTAATTATTATGATT
CAGAAAAACATGCAGAAAATGCTGTTATTTTTTTACATGGTAACGCGGCCTCTTCTTATTTATGGCGACA
TGTTGTGCCACATATTGAGCCAGTAGCGCGGTGTATTATACCAGACCTTATTGGTATGGGCAAATCAGGC
AAATCTGGTAATGGTTCTTATAGGTTACTTGATCATTACAAATATCTTACTGCATGGTTTGAACTTCTTA
ATTTACCAAAGAAGATCATTTTTGTCGGCCATGATTGGGGTGCTTGTTTGGCATTTCATTATAGCTATGA
GCATCAAGATAAGATCAAAGCAATAGTTCACGCTGAAAGTGTAGTAGATGTGATTGAATCATGGGATGAA
TGGCCTGATATTGAAGAAGATATTGCGTTGATCAAATCTGAAGAAGGAGAAAAAATGGTTTTGGAGAATA
ACTTCTTCGTGGAAACCATGTTGCCATCAAAAATCATGAGAAAGTTAGAACCAGAAGAATTTGCAGCATA
TCTTGAACCATTCAAAGAGAAAGGTGAAGTTCGTCGTCCAACATTATCATGGCCTCGTGAAATCCCGTTA
GTAAAAGGTGGTAAACCTGACGTTGTACAAATTGTTAGGAATTATAATGCTTATCTACGTGCAAGTGATG
ATTTACCAAAAATGTTTATTGAATCGGACCCAGGATTCTTTTCCAATGCTATTGTTGAAGGTGCCAAGAA
GTTTCCTAATACTGAATTTGTCAAAGTAAAAGGTCTTCATTTTTCGCAAGAAGATGCACCTGATGAAATG
GGAAAATATATCAAATCGTTCGTTGAGCGAGTTCTCAAAAATGAACAATAATTCTAGAGCTTATCGATAC
CGTCGACCTCGAATCACTAGTCAGCTGGAATTCAGATCTGGTACCGAGCTCCCCGGGCTGCAGGATATCC
TGCAGCCCGGGGACCTCGGTACCAGATCTAGGATCCAGGATCCGGCGACACTCCACCATGGAAGTCCTCA
GGGCCTTGGACAGCTTGCAGAACTCACTCAGAGCACCTAAGAAGGATGTAAATCCCTCCCTTGCCGCCAG
GTGCCTGGTGGAGGGGAGTGATGGGTATAGAGGTGTCGGGGAGAGCGCGGGGTGTGGTGCTGAGTGGTCT
CTCAGTGGGCTAAGAGCTCAGGGCTGCCCGAGGTGCAGGGACCCCCGGGGCAGGAGGAGTCATAGCCGCT
GTGTGTGTGATGTATGCAGTGGGTCTTGAGGCAGGGGTGGCATCCGCCAAACGGGGAGGGAGGGCTACGC
TATGATAAAGAGTTCGAGGTTTATTTTTCAGATAAATGTTTGGGATTTGGGGCATATCTTATAAATGTTC
ACACAGAAACCAACGTGGTTCTGTTTTTTTAAACATTCAAGTATGCGAGAACAAGAAGTTTAGGTGTGAA
TTCCTCAAATTCTGAGCCCTCAGCCTTCACGTCCGGCATTCGTGGTGCCCGGAGCCCGACGCCCCGCGTC
CGGACCTGGAGGCAGCCCTGGGTCTCCGGATCAGGCCAGCGGCCAAAGGGTCGCCGCACGCACCTGTTCC
CAGGGCCTCCACATCATGGCCCCTCCCTCGGGTTACCCCACAGCCTAGGCCGATTCGACCTCTCTCCGCT
GGGGCCCTCGCTGGCGTCCCTGCACCCTGGGAGCGCGAGCGGCGCGCGGGCGGGGAAGCGCGGCCCAGAC
CCCCGGGTCCGCCCGGAGCAGCTGCGCTGTCGGGGCCAGGCCGGGCTCCCAGTGGATTCGCGGGCACAGA
CGCCCAGGACCGCGCTTCCCACGTGGCGGAGGGACTGGGGACCCGGGCACCCGTCCTGCCCCTTCACCTT
CCAGCTCCGCCTCCTCCGCGCGGACCCCGCCCCGTCCCGACCCCTCCCGGGTCCCCGGCCCAGCCCCCTC
CGGGCCCTCCCAGCCCCTCCCCTTCCTTTCCGCGGCCCCGCCCTCTCCTCGCGGCGCGAGTTTCAGGCAG
CGCTGCGTCCTGCTGCGCACGTGGGAAGCCCTGGCCCCGGCCACCCCCGCGATGCCGCGCGCTCCCCGCT
GCCGAGCCGTGCGCTCCCTGCTG
Features (pLannotate 1.2.2; 17 found; start..end, strand, type, name):
     37..1689    +  CDS            luciferase: firefly luciferase; luc+; enhanced luc+ version of the luciferase gene
   1730..1851    -  polyA_signal   SV40 poly(A) signal: SV40 polyadenylation signal
   1874..1942    -  CDS            large T antigen (fragment): large T antigen from SV40 (simian virus 40)
   1987..2177    -  promoter       SV40 promoter (fragment): SV40 enhancer and early promoter
   2183..2315    +  CDS            TcR (fragment): tetracycline efflux protein; tet; confers resistance to tetracycline
   2495..3083    -  rep_origin     ori: high-copy-number ColE1/pMB1/pBR322/pUC origin of replication
   3254..4114    -  CDS            AmpR: β-lactamase; bla; confers resistance to ampicillin, carbenicillin, and related antibiotics
   4115..4219    -  promoter       AmpR promoter: bla
   4246..4674    +  rep_origin     f1 ori (sequence partly withheld): f1 bacteriophage origin of replication; arrow indicates direction of (+) strand synthesis
   4706..4773    -  CDS            lacZα (fragment): LacZα fragment of β-galactosidase; lacZ fragment
   4832..4880    +  polyA_signal   poly(A) signal: synthetic polyadenylation signal
   4894..4985    +  misc_feature   pause site: RNA polymerase II transcriptional pause signal from the human α2 globin gene
   5040..5236    +  promoter       SV40 promoter: SV40 early promoter
   5268..5400    +  intron         chimeric intron: chimera between introns from human β-globin and immunoglobulin heavy chain genes
   5445..5463    +  promoter       T7 promoter: promoter for bacteriophage T7 RNA polymerase
   5511..6446    +  CDS            Rluc: luciferase from the anthozoan coelenterate Renilla reniformis (sea pansy)
   6453..6477    +  misc_feature   MCS (fragment): pBluescript multiple cloning site
