[The description below was written by a language model from this plasmid's Addgene catalogue record and pLannotate feature annotations shown in this document.]
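Description:
pRF TpC RE8 is a mammalian dual-luciferase reporter plasmid built on the pRF TpC backbone, carrying a human sequence designated RE8 that is tested for its effect on hTERT promoter activity. It is propagated in E. coli as a high-copy plasmid through a ColE1/pUC-type origin and selected with ampicillin via the β-lactamase gene and its native promoter. An f1 phage origin is also present, along with short remnants of lacZα, a tetracycline resistance gene and SV40 large T antigen that appear to be leftovers of vector construction rather than functional parts.

The feature table shows two reporters in the same orientation. An upstream synthetic poly(A) signal and the α2-globin RNA polymerase II pause site insulate the cassette from read-through transcription. They are followed by the SV40 early promoter, a chimeric β-globin/immunoglobulin intron, a T7 promoter and the Renilla luciferase coding sequence. After Renilla comes a short multiple cloning site fragment and then roughly 1.2 kb of unannotated sequence that runs across the plasmid origin up to the firefly luc+ coding sequence, which is followed by an SV40 polyadenylation signal and a partial SV40 enhancer/promoter fragment. That unannotated stretch is the likely location of the hTERT promoter material and the RE8 element, but the record does not define what RE8 comprises, its size or its exact position.

In use, firefly luciferase output would report the activity of the test region, while SV40-driven Renilla luciferase on the same plasmid provides an internal normalisation control for transfection efficiency. This allows firefly-to-Renilla ratios to be compared among related constructs.
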