Addgene plasmid #171047: pRF TpC RE8
Purpose: Firefly-Renilla luciferase assay for hTERT promoter activity of RE8
Depositing lab: Agnel Sfeir. Depositing organization: NYU Grossman School of Medicine. Publication: Alternative splicing is a developmental switch for hTERT expression. Penev A, Bazley A, Shen M, Boeke JD, Savage SA, Sfeir A. Mol Cell. 2021 Apr 6. pii: S1097-2765(21)00228-8. doi: 10.1016/j.molcel.2021.03.033. PubMed 33852895.
Backbone
  Vector backbone: pRF TpC
  Vector type: Mammalian Expression, Luciferase
Growth in bacteria
  Bacterial resistance: Ampicillin, 100 μg/mL
  Growth temperature: 37°C
  Growth strain: DH5alpha
  Copy number: High Copy
Gene/Insert
  Gene/Insert name: RE8
  Species: H. sapiens (human)
  Cloning method: Unknown
  Sequencing primers: 5′ ccaaagggtcgccgcacg
Terms and licenses: Academic/Nonprofit Terms; Industry Terms: Not Available to Industry
How to cite: pRF TpC RE8 was a gift from Agnel Sfeir (Addgene plasmid # 171047 ; http://n2t.net/addgene:171047 ; RRID:Addgene_171047)
